Addgene plasmid #39139: RGS14
Purpose: Bacterial expression for structure determination; may not be full ORF
Depositing lab: Nicola Burgess-Brown. Depositing organization: University of Oxford.
Backbone
  Vector backbone: pLIC-SGC1
  Backbone manufacturer: SGC
  Vector type: Bacterial Expression
Growth in bacteria
  Bacterial resistance: Ampicillin, 100 μg/mL
  Growth temperature: 37°C
  Growth strain: Mach1
  Copy number: Low Copy
Gene/Insert
  Gene/Insert name: RGS14 (alt names: regulator of G-protein signalling 14; PDB:2JNU)
  Species: H. sapiens (human)
  Insert size (bp): 544
  Entrez Gene: RGS14
  Tag / fusion protein: His Tev (N terminal on insert)
  Cloning method: Ligation Independent Cloning
  Sequencing primers: 5′ T7; 3′ T7-term
Terms and licenses: Academic/Nonprofit Terms; Industry Terms: Not Available to Industry
How to cite: RGS14 was a gift from Nicola Burgess-Brown (Addgene plasmid # 39139 ; http://n2t.net/addgene:39139 ; RRID:Addgene_39139)
