[The description below was written by a language model from this plasmid's Addgene catalogue record.]
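Description:
RGS14 is a bacterial expression plasmid built on the pLIC-SGC1 backbone, a ligation-independent cloning vector from the SGC designed for producing recombinant proteins in E. coli for structural work. It is maintained in bacteria under ampicillin selection and is recorded as low copy. The record does not list the origin of replication or provide a feature table, so the details of the backbone elements cannot be confirmed here.

The insert is a 544 bp fragment of human RGS14 (regulator of G-protein signalling 14), introduced by ligation-independent cloning. The catalogue notes that the insert may not represent the full open reading frame, and its short length fits a domain-sized construct chosen for structure determination rather than the complete protein. The entry also links the insert to a deposited structure in the Protein Data Bank. The coding region is fused at its N terminus to a His tag followed by a TEV protease recognition site. This arrangement allows the product to be captured by immobilised metal affinity chromatography and the tag then to be cleaved off, leaving near-native protein.

The promoter is not stated explicitly. However, the listed sequencing primers are T7 and T7-term, which suggests the insert sits between a T7 promoter and T7 terminator. If so, expression would require a host strain that supplies T7 RNA polymerase. The cloning strain named in the record serves for propagation rather than expression. The construct is intended for overexpression and purification of this RGS14 fragment for structural and biophysical studies.
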