>Addgene plasmid #39139 | RGS14 | depositor partial sequence | sequence record 49190 | RGS14 sequence 544 bps
ATGCACCATCATCATCATCATTCTTCTGGTGTAGATCTGGGTACCGAGAACCTGTACTTCCAATCCATGA
CCGAGGAGCAGCCTGTGGCCAGCTGGGCCCTGTCCTTCGAGCGGCTGTTGCAGGACCCGCTGGGCCTGGC
TTACTTCACTGAGTTCCTGAAGAAGGAGTTCAGCGCGGAAAACGTGACTTTCTGGAAGGCCTGCGAGCGC
TTCCAGCAGATCCCGGCCAGCGATACCCAGCAGCTAGCTCAGGAGGCCCGCAACATCTACCAGGAGTTCC
TGTCCAGCCAGGCGCTGAGCCCAGTGAACATCGACCGTCAGGCCTGGCTTGGCGAGGAGGTGCTGGCCGA
GCCCCGGCCGGACATGTTTCGGGCACAGCAGCTTCAGATCTTCAACTTGATGAAGTTCGACAGCTATGCG
CGCTTCGTCAAGTCCCCGCTGTACCGCGAGTGCCTGCTAGCCGAAGCCGAGGGACGCCCTCTGCGGGAAC
CTGGCTCCTCGCGCCTCGGCAGCCCTGACGCCACGTGACAGTAAAGGTGGATAC
