>Addgene plasmid #39139 | RGS14 | addgene partial sequence | sequence record 52486 | T7_term
CAGCCGGAATCTCAGTGGTGGTGGTGGTGGTGCTCGAGTGCGGCCGCAAGCTTGTCGACGGAGCTCGAAT
TCGGATCCGTATCCACCTTTACTGTCACGTGGCGTCAGGGCTGCCGAGGCGCGAGGAGCCAGGTTCCCGC
AGAGGGCGTCCCTCGGCTTCGGCTAGCAGGCACTCGCGGTACAGCGGGGACTTGACGAAGCGCGCATAGC
TGTCGAACTTCATCAAGTTGAAGATCTGAAGCTGCTGTGCCCGAAACATGTCCGGCCGGGGCTCGGCCAG
CACCTCCTCGCCAAGCCAGGCCTGACGGTCGATGTTCACTGGGCTCAGCGCCTGGCTGGACAGGAACTCC
TGGTAGATGTTGCGGGCCTCCTGAGCTAGCTGCTGGGTATCGCTGGCCGGGATCTGCTGGAAGCGCTCGC
AGGCCTTCCAGAAAGTCACGTTTTCCGCGCTGAACTCCTTCTTCAGGAACTCAGTGAAGTAAGCCAGGCC
CAGCGGGTCCTGCAACAGCCGCTCGAAGGACAGGGCCCAGCTGGCCACAGGCTGCTCCTCGGTCATGGAT
TGGAAGTACAGGTTCTCGGTACCCAGATCTACACCAGAAGAATGATGATGATGATGGTGCATATGTATAT
CTCCTTCTTAAAGTTAAACAAAATTATTTCTAGAGGGGAATTGTTATCCGCTCACAATTCCCCTATAGTG
AGTCGTATTAATTTCGCGGGATCGAGATCGATCTCGATCCTCTACGCCGGACGCATCGTGGCCGGCATCA
CCGGCGCCACAGGTGCGGTTGCTGGCGCCTATATCGCCGACATCACCGATGGGGAAGATCGGGCTCGCCA
CTTCGGGCTCATGAGCGCTTGTTTTCCGCGTGGGTATGGTGGCAGGCCCGTGGCCGGGGGACTGTTGGCG
CCCATTCTCCTTG
