>Addgene plasmid #39139 | RGS14 | addgene partial sequence | sequence record 52488 | T7 5'-TAATACGACTCACTATAGGG-3'
TCTAGAATATTTTGTTTAACTTTAAGAAGGAGATATACATATGCACCATCATCATCATCATTCTTCTGGT
GTAGATCTGGGTACCGAGAACCTGTACTTCCAATCCATGACCGAGGAGCAGCCTGTGGCCAGCTGGGCCC
TGTCCTTCGAGCGGCTGTTGCAGGACCCGCTGGGCCTGGCTTACTTCACTGAGTTCCTGAAGAAGGAGTT
CAGCGCGGAAAACGTGACTTTCTGGAAGGCCTGCGAGCGCTTCCAGCAGATCCCGGCCAGCGATACCCAG
CAGCTAGCTCAGGAGGCCCGCAACATCTACCAGGAGTTCCTGTCCAGCCAGGCGCTGAGCCCAGTGAACA
TCGACCGTCAGGCCTGGCTTGGCGAGGAGGTGCTGGCCGAGCCCCGGCCGGACATGTTTCGGGCACAGCA
GCTTCAGATCTTCAACTTGATGAAGTTCGACAGCTATGCGCGCTTCGTCAAGTCCCCGCTGTACCGCGAG
TGCCTGCTAGCCGAAGCCGAGGGACGCCCTCTGCGGGAACCTGGCTCCTCGCGCCTCGGCAGCCCTGACG
CCACGTGACAGTAAAGGTGGATACGGATCCGAATTCGAGCTCCGTCGACAAGCTTGCGGCCGCACTCGAG
CACCACCACCACCACCACTGAGATCCGGCTGCTAACAAAGCCCGAAAGGAAGCTGAGTTGGCTGCTGCCA
CCGCTGAGCAATAACTAGCATAACCCCTTGGGGCCTCTAAACGGGTCTTGAGGGGTTTTTTGCTGAAAGG
AGGAACTATATCCGGATTGGCGAATGGG
[72 nt withheld, positions 799-870]
